Addgene plasmid #146754: pETM41P-HsUPF3b-iso2_145-470_K
Purpose: Bacterial Expression of HsUPF3biso2_145-470
Depositing lab: Elisa Izaurralde. Depositing organization: Max Planck Institute for Developmental Biology. Publication: SMG6 interacts with the exon junction complex via two conserved EJC-binding motifs (EBMs) required for nonsense-mediated mRNA decay. Kashima I, Jonas S, Jayachandran U, Buchwald G, Conti E, Lupas AN, Izaurralde E. Genes Dev. 2010 Nov 1. 24(21):2440-50. 10.1101/gad.604610 PubMed 20930030.
Backbone
  Vector backbone: Unknown
  Vector type: Bacterial Expression
Growth in bacteria
  Bacterial resistance: Kanamycin, 50 μg/mL
  Growth temperature: 37°C
  Growth strain: DH5alpha
  Copy number: Low Copy
Gene/Insert
  Gene/Insert name: HsUPF3biso2_145-470
  Species: H. sapiens (human)
  Entrez Gene: UPF3B (a.k.a. HUPF3B, MRX62, MRX82, MRXS14, RENT3B, UPF3BP1, UPF3BP2, UPF3BP3, UPF3X, Upf3p-X)
  Cloning method: Unknown
Terms and licenses: Academic/Nonprofit Terms; Industry Terms: Not Available to Industry
Depositor comments: Modified pETM-41. Plasmids from this collection were made available to the research community and donated after the lab closed. Please note that the sequence provided by the depositing laboratory may be theoretical/predicted or based on Sanger sequencing results. There may be discrepancies between sequencing results obtained by Addgene and the depositor sequence. If an Addgene verified sequence is not available, please contact before placing your order to request that our lab fully sequence the plasmid.
How to cite: pETM41P-HsUPF3b-iso2_145-470_K was a gift from Elisa Izaurralde (Addgene plasmid # 146754 ; http://n2t.net/addgene:146754 ; RRID:Addgene_146754)
