[The description below was written by a language model from this plasmid's Addgene catalogue record and pLannotate feature annotations shown in this document.]
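Description:
pETM41P-HsUPF3b-iso2_145-470_K is a bacterial expression plasmid for producing a fragment of human UPF3B (isoform 2, residues 145–470) in E. coli. The catalogue lists the backbone as unknown, but the depositor comments describe it as a modified pETM-41, and the annotated 6,402-nt depositor sequence fits a pET-type layout. It carries a ColE1/pMB1-family origin together with the bom mobility region and the rop gene, which holds copy number down, in agreement with the record's low-copy designation. Selection is by kanamycin through an aph(3')-Ia cassette. Two fragments annotated as tetracycline efflux gene sequence flank the expression cassette; these appear to be pBR322-derived remnants rather than a functional marker. No lacI gene or lac operator is annotated.

The expression cassette is driven by a T7 promoter followed by the phage T7 gene 10 ribosome binding site, so it requires a host that supplies T7 RNA polymerase. The reading frame begins with a His tag and a signal-sequence-less maltose binding protein, which stays in the cytosol and typically aids solubility and affinity purification. After a short linker whose content is not annotated comes the UPF3B fragment. A further His-tag match and a short T7 gene 10B-derived match lie between the insert and the T7 terminator, but the record does not indicate whether these are translated as part of the fusion.

UPF3B links the exon junction complex to the nonsense-mediated mRNA decay machinery. The associated study concerns EJC-binding motifs in that pathway, so the plasmid most plausibly supplies recombinant protein for biochemical or interaction work. The depositor sequence may be theoretical rather than verified.
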