Features (pLannotate 1.2.2; 15 found; start..end, strand, type, name):
      4..819     -  CDS            KanR: aminoglycoside phosphotransferase; aph(3')-Ia; confers resistance to kanamycin in bacteria or G418 (Geneticin®) in eukaryotes
    941..1529    +  rep_origin     ori: high-copy-number ColE1/pMB1/pBR322/pUC origin of replication
   1715..1857    -  misc_feature   bom: basis of mobility region from pBR322
   1959..2150    -  CDS            rop: Rop protein, which maintains plasmids at low copy number; rop
   2167..2547    +  CDS            YPB1_ECOLX: Protein predicted: Swiss-Prot protein existence level 4. From Escherichia coli.
   2789..3689    -  CDS            TcR (fragment): tetracycline efflux protein; tet; confers resistance to tetracycline
   3711..3729    +  promoter       T7 promoter: promoter for bacteriophage T7 RNA polymerase
   3761..3783    +  RBS            RBS: efficient ribosome binding site from bacteriophage T7 gene 10 (Olins and Rangwala, 1989)
   3796..3814    +  CDS            7xHis (fragment): 6xHis affinity tag
   3817..4917    +  CDS            MBP: maltose binding protein from E. coli; malE (mutated); This version of the gene does not encode a signal sequence, so MBP will remain in the cytosol.
   4981..5994    +  CDS            UPF3B (fragment): REN3B_HUMAN - Also known as RENT3B, UPF3X. Experimental evidence at protein level: Swiss-Prot protein existence level 1. Involved in nonsense-mediated decay (NMD) of mRNAs containing premature stop codons by associating with the nuclear exon junction complex (EJC) and serving as link between the EJC core and NMD machinery. Recruits UPF2 at the cytoplasmic side of the nuclear envelope and the subsequent formation of an UPF1-UPF2-UPF3 surveillance complex (including UPF1 bound to release factors at the stalled ribosome) is believed to activate NMD. In cooperation with UPF2 stimulates both ATPase
   6018..6035    +  CDS            9xHis (fragment): 9xHis affinity tag
   6045..6094    +  CDS            SET1 (fragment): solubility-enhancement tag derived from T7 phage gene 10B
   6102..6149    +  terminator     T7 terminator: transcription terminator for bacteriophage T7 RNA polymerase
   6175..6402    -  CDS            TcR (fragment): tetracycline efflux protein; tet; confers resistance to tetracycline
>Addgene plasmid #146754 | pETM41P-HsUPF3b-iso2_145-470_K | depositor full sequence | sequence record 289200 | Full Sequence
TTCTTAGAAAAACTCATCGAGCATCAAATGAAACTGCAATTTATTCATATCAGGATTATCAATACCATAT
TTTTGAAAAAGCCGTTTCTGTAATGAAGGAGAAAACTCACCGAGGCAGTTCCATAGGATGGCAAGATCCT
GGTATCGGTCTGCGATTCCGACTCGTCCAACATCAATACAACCTATTAATTTCCCCTCGTCAAAAATAAG
GTTATCAAGTGAGAAATCACCATGAGTGACGACTGAATCCGGTGAGAATGGCAAAAGCTTATGCATTTCT
TTCCAGACTTGTTCAACAGGCCAGCCATTACGCTCGTCATCAAAATCACTCGCATCAACCAAACCGTTAT
TCATTCGTGATTGCGCCTGAGCGAGACGAAATACGCGATCGCTGTTAAAAGGACAATTACAAACAGGAAT
CGAATGCAACCGGCGCAGGAACACTGCCAGCGCATCAACAATATTTTCACCTGAATCAGGATATTCTTCT
AATACCTGGAATGCTGTTTTCCCGGGGATCGCAGTGGTGAGTAACCATGCATCATCAGGAGTACGGATAA
AATGCTTGATGGTCGGAAGAGGCATAAATTCCGTCAGCCAGTTTAGTCTGACCATCTCATCTGTAACATC
ATTGGCAACGCTACCTTTGCCATGTTTCAGAAACAACTCTGGCGCATCGGGCTTCCCATACAATCGATAG
ATTGTCGCACCTGATTGCCCGACATTATCGCGAGCCCATTTATACCCATATAAATCAGCATCCATGTTGG
AATTTAATCGCGGCCTCGAGCAAGACGTTTCCCGTTGAATATGGCTCATAACACCCCTTGTATTACTGTT
TATGTAAGCAGACAGTTTTATTGTTCATGACCAAAATCCCTTAACGTGAGTTTTCGTTCCACTGAGCGTC
AGACCCCGTAGAAAAGATCAAAGGATCTTCTTGAGATCCTTTTTTTCTGCGCGTAATCTGCTGCTTGCAA
ACAAAAAAACCACCGCTACCAGCGGTGGTTTGTTTGCCGGATCAAGAGCTACCAACTCTTTTTCCGAAGG
TAACTGGCTTCAGCAGAGCGCAGATACCAAATACTGTCCTTCTAGTGTAGCCGTAGTTAGGCCACCACTT
CAAGAACTCTGTAGCACCGCCTACATACCTCGCTCTGCTAATCCTGTTACCAGTGGCTGCTGCCAGTGGC
GATAAGTCGTGTCTTACCGGGTTGGACTCAAGACGATAGTTACCGGATAAGGCGCAGCGGTCGGGCTGAA
CGGGGGGTTCGTGCACACAGCCCAGCTTGGAGCGAACGACCTACACCGAACTGAGATACCTACAGCGTGA
GCTATGAGAAAGCGCCACGCTTCCCGAAGGGAGAAAGGCGGACAGGTATCCGGTAAGCGGCAGGGTCGGA
ACAGGAGAGCGCACGAGGGAGCTTCCAGGGGGAAACGCCTGGTATCTTTATAGTCCTGTCGGGTTTCGCC
ACCTCTGACTTGAGCGTCGATTTTTGTGATGCTCGTCAGGGGGGCGGAGCCTATGGAAAAACGCCAGCAA
CGCGGCCTTTTTACGGTTCCTGGCCTTTTGCTGGCCTTTTGCTCACATGTTCTTTCCTGCGTTATCCCCT
GATTCTGTGGATAACCGTATTACCGCCTTTGAGTGAGCTGATACCGCTCGCCGCAGCCGAACGACCGAGC
GCAGCGAGTCAGTGAGCGAGGAAGCGGAAGAGCGCCTGATGCGGTATTTTCTCCTTACGCATCTGTGCGG
TATTTCACACCGCATATATGGTGCACTCTCAGTACAATCTGCTCTGATGCCGCATAGTTAAGCCAGTATA
CACTCCGCTATCGCTACGTGACTGGGTCATGGCTGCGCCCCGACACCCGCCAACACCCGCTGACGCGCCC
TGACGGGCTTGTCTGCTCCCGGCATCCGCTTACAGACAAGCTGTGACCGTCTCCGGGAGCTGCATGTGTC
AGAGGTTTTCACCGTCATCACCGAAACGCGCGAGGCAGCTGCGGTAAAGCTCATCAGCGTGGTCGTGAAG
CGATTCACAGATGTCTGCCTGTTCATCCGCGTCCAGCTCGTTGAGTTTCTCCAGAAGCGTTAATGTCTGG
CTTCTGATAAAGCGGGCCATGTTAAGGGCGGTTTTTTCCTGTTTGGTCACTGATGCCTCCGTGTAAGGGG
GATTTCTGTTCATGGGGGTAATGATACCGATGAAACGAGAGAGGATGCTCACGATACGGGTTACTGATGA
TGAACATGCCCGGTTACTGGAACGTTGTGAGGGTAAACAACTGGCGGTATGGATGCGGCGGGACCAGAGA
AAAATCACTCAGGGTCAATGCCAGCGCTTCGTTAATACAGATGTAGGTGTTCCACAGGGTAGCCAGCAGC
ATCCTGCGATGCAGATCCGGAACATAATGGTGCAGGGCGCTGACTTCCGCGTTTCCAGACTTTACGAAAC
ACGGAAACCGAAGACCATTCATGTTGTTGCTCAGGTCGCAGACGTTTTGCAGCAGCAGTCGCTTCACGTT
CGCTCGCGTATCGGTGATTCATTCTGCTAACCAGTAAGGCAACCCCGCCAGCCTAGCCGGGTCCTCAACG
ACAGGAGCACGATCATGCGCACCCGTGGCCAGGACCCAACGCTGCCCGAGATGCGCCGCGTGCGGCTGCT
GGAGATGGCGGACGCGATGGATATGTTCTGCCAAGGGTTGGTTTGCGCATTCACAGTTCTCCGCAAGAAT
TGATTGGCTCCAATTCTTGGAGTGGTGAATCCGTTAGCGAGGTGCCGCCGGCTTCCATTCAGGTCGAGGT
GGCCCGGCTCCATGCACCGCGACGCAACGCGGGGAGGCAGACAAGGTATAGGGCGGCGCCTACAATCCAT
GCCAACCCGTTCCATGTGCTCGCCGAGGCGGCATAAATCGCCGTGACGATCAGCGGTCCAGTGATCGAAG
TTAGGCTGGTAAGAGCCGCGAGCGATCCTTGAAGCTGTCCCTGATGGTCGTCATCTACCTGCCTGGACAG
CATGGCCTGCAACGCGGGCATCCCGATGCCGCCGGAAGCGAGAAGAATCATAATGGGGAAGGCCATCCAG
CCTCGCGTCGCGAACGCCAGCAAGACGTAGCCCAGCGCGTCGGCCGCCATGCCGGCGATAATGGCCTGCT
TCTCGCCGAAACGTTTGGTGGCGGGACCAGTGACGAAGGCTTGAGCGAGGGCGTGCAAGATTCCGAATAC
CGCAAGCGACAGGCCGATCATCGTCGCGCTCCAGCGAAAGCGGTCCTCGCCGAAAATGACCCAGAGCGCT
GCCGGCACCTGTCCTACGAGTTGCATGATAAAGAAGACAGTCATAAGTGCGGCGACGATAGTCATGCCCC
GCGCCCACCGGAAGGAGCTGACTGGGTTGAAGGCTCTCAAGGGCATCGGTCGACGCTCTCCCTTATGCGA
CTCCTGCATTAGGAAGCAGCCCAGTAGTAGGTTGAGGCCGTTGAGCACCGCCGCCGCAAGGAATGGTGCA
TGCAAGGAGATGGCGCCCAACAGTCCCCCGGCCACGGGGCCTGCCACCATACCCACGCCGAAACAAGCGC
TCATGAGCCCGAAGTGGCGAGCCCGATCTTCCCCATCGGTGATGTCGGCGATATAGGCGCCAGCAACCGC
ACCTGTGGCGCCGGTGATGCCGGCCACGATGCGTCCGGCGTAGAGGATCGAGATCTCGATCCCGCGAAAT
TAATACGACTCACTATAGGGAGACCACAACGGTTTCCCTCTAGAAATAATTTTGTTTAACTTTAAGAAGG
AGATATACCATGAAACATCACCATCACCATCACCCCATGAAAATCGAAGAAGGTAAACTGGTAATCTGGA
TTAACGGCGATAAAGGCTATAACGGTCTCGCTGAAGTCGGTAAGAAATTCGAGAAAGATACCGGAATTAA
AGTCACCGTTGAGCATCCGGATAAACTGGAAGAGAAATTCCCACAGGTTGCGGCAACTGGCGATGGCCCT
GACATTATCTTCTGGGCACACGACCGCTTTGGTGGCTACGCTCAATCTGGCCTGTTGGCTGAAATCACCC
CGGACAAAGCGTTCCAGGACAAGCTGTATCCGTTTACCTGGGATGCCGTACGTTACAACGGCAAGCTGAT
TGCTTACCCGATCGCTGTTGAAGCGTTATCGCTGATTTATAACAAAGATCTGCTGCCGAACCCGCCAAAA
ACCTGGGAAGAGATCCCGGCGCTGGATAAAGAACTGAAAGCGAAAGGTAAGAGCGCGCTGATGTTCAACC
TGCAAGAACCGTACTTCACCTGGCCGCTGATTGCTGCTGACGGGGGTTATGCGTTCAAGTATGAAAACGG
CAAGTACGACATTAAAGACGTGGGCGTGGATAACGCTGGCGCGAAAGCGGGTCTGACCTTCCTGGTTGAC
CTGATTAAAAACAAACACATGAATGCAGACACCGATTACTCCATCGCAGAAGCTGCCTTTAATAAAGGCG
AAACAGCGATGACCATCAACGGCCCGTGGGCATGGTCCAACATCGACACCAGCAAAGTGAATTATGGTGT
AACGGTACTGCCGACCTTCAAGGGTCAACCATCCAAACCGTTCGTTGGCGTGCTGAGCGCAGGTATTAAC
GCCGCCAGTCCGAACAAAGAGCTGGCAAAAGAGTTCCTCGAAAACTATCTGCTGACTGATGAAGGTCTGG
AAGCGGTTAATAAAGACAAACCGCTGGGTGCCGTAGCGCTGAAGTCTTACGAGGAAGAGTTGGCGAAAGA
TCCACGTATTGCCGCCACTATGGAAAACGCCCAGAAAGGTGAAATCATGCCGAACATCCCGCAGATGTCC
GCTTTCTGGTATGCCGTGCGTACTGCGGTGATCAACGCCGCCAGCGGTCGTCAGACTGTCGATGAAGCCC
TGAAAGACGCGCAGACTAATTCGAGCTCGAACAACAACAACAATAACAATAACAACAACCCCATGAGCCT
GGAAGTTCTGTTTCAGGGCCCCGCCATGGACGGTACCGGATCCCCGAAGAAAAGAGATACCAAAGTCGGG
ACTATCGATGATGATCCAGAATATAGAAAGTTTTTGGAAAGTTATGCCACAGATAATGAGAAAATGACAT
CTACTCCAGAGACACTGCTAGAGGAAATAGAAGCAAAAAATAGAGAATTAATAGCTAAAAAGACAACCCC
ACTTTTGAGCTTCCTGAAAAACAAGCAGAGAATGAGAGAAGAAAAGAGAGAAGAAAGGAGGAGGAGAGAA
ATAGAAAGAAAAAGACAAAGAGAAGAAGAGAGGAGGAAATGGAAAGAAGAAGAGAAACGAAAAAGGAAAG
ATATAGAAAAGCTAAAGAAGATAGACAGAATTCCAGAAAGGGACAAATTAAAGGATGAACCAAAGATTAA
GCTGCTCAAGAAGCCAGAAAAAGGAGATGAAAAAGAATTGGACAAAAGAGAAAAAGCCAAGAAATTGGAC
AAAGAGAATCTCAGTGATGAAAGAGCCAGTGGGCAAAGTTGTACATTGCCCAAGCGTTCTGATAGCGAAC
TTAAAGATGAAAAACCAAAGAGACCTGAAGATGAGAGCGGCAGAGACTATAGGGAGAGGGAACGGGAATA
TGAACGAGATCAGGAGCGCATACTTCGAGAAAGAGAGAGGCTGAAGCGGCAAGAAGAAGAGCGCCGTAGG
CAGAAGGAGCGCTATGAGAAAGAGAAGACTTTTAAGAGAAAAGAAGAAGAAATGAAAAAAGAGAAAGACA
CACTTCGGGATAAAGGAAAGAAGGCTGAAAGTACAGAATCAATAGGCAGCTCAGAAAAAACTGAAAAGAA
AGAAGAAGTGGTCAAGAGAGATCGAATAAGAAACAAGGATCGTCCAGCGATGCAGCTTTACCAACCAGGA
GCTCGAAGCCGAAATCGACTCTGTCCCCCTGATGACAGCACCAAGTCTGGAGATTCAGCAGCAGAAAGGA
AGCAGGAAAGTGGTATTAGCCATAGAAAAGAAGGAGGAGAGGAGTGACTCGAGCGGCCGCACTCGAGCAC
CACCACCACCACCACTGAGATCCGGCTGCTAACAAAGCCCGAAAGGAAGCTGAGTTGGCTGCTGCCACCG
CTGAGCAATAACTAGCATAACCCCTTGGGGCCTCTAAACGGGTCTTGAGGGGTTTTTTGCTGAAAGGAGG
AACTATATCCGGATATCCACAGGACGGGTGTGGTCGCCATGATCGCGTAGTCGATAGTGGCTCCAAGTAG
CGAAGCGAGCAGGACTGGGCGGCGGCCAAAGCGGTCGGACAGTGCTCCGAGAACGGGTGCGCATAGAAAT
TGCATCAACGCATATAGCGCTAGCAGCACGCCATAGTGACTGGCGATGCTGTCGGAATGGACGATATCCC
GCAAGAGGCCCGGCAGTACCGGCATAACCAAG
